>Addgene plasmid #75871 | PIM3 gRNA (BRDN0001149344) | addgene full sequence | sequence record 184730 | Addgene Assembled Sequence
CCCGGGTGCAAAGATGGATAAAGTTTTAAACAGAGAGGAATCTTTGCAGCTAATGGACCTTCTAGGTCTT
GAAAGGAGTGGGAATTGGCTCCGGTGCCCGTCAGTGGGCAGAGCGCACATCGCCCACAGTCCCCGAGAAG
TTGGGGGGAGGGGTCGGCAATTGATCCGGTGCCTAGAGAAGGTGGCGCGGGGTAAACTGGGAAAGTGATG
TCGTGTACTGGCTCCGCCTTTTTCCCGAGGGTGGGGGAGAACCGTATATAAGTGCAGTAGTCGCCGTGAA
CGTTCTTTTTCGCAACGGGTTTGCCGCCAGAACACAGGTAAGTGCCGTGTGTGGTTCCCGCGGGCCTGGC
CTCTTTACGGGTTATGGCCCTTGCGTGCCTTGAATTACTTCCACCTGGCTGCAGTACGTGATTCTTGATC
CCGAGCTTCGGGTTGGAAGTGGGTGGGAGAGTTCGAGGCCTTGCGCTTAAGGAGCCCCTTCGCCTCGTGC
TTGAGTTGAGGCCTGGCCTGGGCGCTGGGGCCGCCGCGTGCGAATCTGGTGGCACCTTCGCGCCTGTCTC
GCTGCTTTCGATAAGTCTCTAGCCATTTAAAATTTTTGATGACCTGCTGCGACGCTTTTTTTCTGGCAAG
ATAGTCTTGTAAATGCGGGCCAAGATCTGCACACTGGTATTTCGGTTTTTGGGGCCGCGGGCGGCGACGG
GGCCCGTGCGTCCCAGCGCACATGTTCGGCGAGGCGGGGCCTGCGAGCGCGGCCACCGAGAATCGGACGG
GGGTAGTCTCAAGCTGGCCGGCCTGCTCTGGTGCCTGGCCTCGCGCCGCCGTGTATCGCCCCGCCCTGGG
CGGCAAGGCTGGCCCGGTCGGCACCAGTTGCGTGAGCGGAAAGATGGCCGCTTCCCGGCCCTGCTGCAGG
GAGCTCAAAATGGAGGACGCGGCGCTCGGGAGAGCGGGCGGGTGAGTCACCCACACAAAGGAAAAGGGCC
TTTCCGTCCTCAGCCGTCGCTTCATGTGACTCCACGGAGTACCGGGCGCCGTCCAGGCACCTCGATTAGT
TCTCGAGCTTTTGGAGTACGTCGTCTTTAGGTTGGGGGGAGGGGTTTTATGCGATGGAGTTTCCCCACAC
TGAGTGGGTGGAGACTGAAGTTAGGCCAGCTTGGCACTTGATGTAATTCTCCTTGGAATTTGCCCTTTTT
GAGTTTGGATCTTGGTTCATTCTCAAGCCTCAGACAGTGGTTCAAAGTTTTTTTCTTCCATTTCAGGTGT
CGTGACGTACGGCCACCATGACCGAGTACAAGCCCACGGTGCGCCTCGCCACCCGCGACGACGTCCCCAG
GGCCGTACGCACCCTCGCCGCCGCGTTCGCCGACTACCCCGCCACGCGCCACACCGTCGATCCGGACCGC
CACATCGAGCGGGTCACCGAGCTGCAAGAACTCTTCCTCACGCGCGTCGGGCTCGACATCGGCAAGGTGT
GGGTCGCGGACGACGGCGCCGCCGTGGCGGTCTGGACCACGCCGGAGAGCGTCGAAGCGGGGGCGGTGTT
CGCCGAGATCGGCCCGCGCATGGCCGAGTTGAGCGGTTCCCGGCTGGCCGCGCAGCAACAGATGGAAGGC
CTCCTGGCGCCGCACCGGCCCAAGGAGCCCGCGTGGTTCCTGGCCACCGTCGGAGTCTCGCCCGACCACC
AGGGCAAGGGTCTGGGCAGCGCCGTCGTGCTCCCCGGAGTGGAGGCGGCCGAGCGCGCCGGGGTGCCCGC
CTTCCTGGAGACCTCCGCGCCCCGCAACCTCCCCTTCTACGAGCGGCTCGGCTTCACCGTCACCGCCGAC
GTCGAGGTGCCCGAAGGACCGCGCACCTGGTGCATGACCCGCAAGCCCGGTGCCTGAACGCGTTAAGTCG
ACAATCAACCTCTGGATTACAAAATTTGTGAAAGATTGACTGGTATTCTTAACTATGTTGCTCCTTTTAC
GCTATGTGGATACGCTGCTTTAATGCCTTTGTATCATGCTATTGCTTCCCGTATGGCTTTCATTTTCTCC
TCCTTGTATAAATCCTGGTTGCTGTCTCTTTATGAGGAGTTGTGGCCCGTTGTCAGGCAACGTGGCGTGG
TGTGCACTGTGTTTGCTGACGCAACCCCCACTGGTTGGGGCATTGCCACCACCTGTCAGCTCCTTTCCGG
GACTTTCGCTTTCCCCCTCCCTATTGCCACGGCGGAACTCATCGCCGCCTGCCTTGCCCGCTGCTGGACA
GGGGCTCGGCTGTTGGGCACTGACAATTCCGTGGTGTTGTCGGGGAAATCATCGTCCTTTCCTTGGCTGC
TCGCCTGTGTTGCCACCTGGATTCTGCGCGGGACGTCCTTCTGCTACGTCCCTTCGGCCCTCAATCCAGC
GGACCTTCCTTCCCGCGGCCTGCTGCCGGCTCTGCGGCCTCTTCCGCGTCTTCGCCTTCGCCCTCAGACG
AGTCGGATCTCCCTTTGGGCCGCCTCCCCGCGTCGACTTTAAGACCAATGACTTACAAGGCAGCTGTAGA
TCTTAGCCACTTTTTAAAAGAAAAGGGGGGACTGGAAGGGCTAATTCACTCCCAACGAAGACAAGATCTG
CTTTTTGCTTGTACTGGGTCTCTCTGGTTAGACCAGATCTGAGCCTGGGAGCTCTCTGGCTAACTAGGGA
ACCCACTGCTTAAGCCTCAATAAAGCTTGCCTTGAGTGCTTCAAGTAGTGTGTGCCCGTCTGTTGTGTGA
CTCTGGTAACTAGAGATCCCTCAGACCCTTTTAGTCAGTGTGGAAAATCTCTAGCAGTACGTATAGTAGT
TCATGTCATCTTATTATTCAGTATTTATAACTTGCAAAGAAATGAATATCAGAGAGTGAGAGGAACTTGT
TTATTGCAGCTTATAATGGTTACAAATAAAGCAATAGCATCACAAATTTCACAAATAAAGCATTTTTTTC
ACTGCATTCTAGTTGTGGTTTGTCCAAACTCATCAATGTATCTTATCATGTCTGGCTCTAGCTATCCCGC
CCCTAACTCCGCCCATCCCGCCCCTAACTCCGCCCAGTTCCGCCCATTCTCCGCCCCATGGCTGACTAAT
TTTTTTTATTTATGCAGAGGCCGAGGCCGCCTCGGCCTCTGAGCTATTCCAGAAGTAGTGAGGAGGCTTT
TTTGGAGGCCTAGGGACGTACCCAATTCGCCCTATAGTGAGTCGTATTACGCGCGCTCACTGGCCGTCGT
TTTACAACGTCGTGACTGGGAAAACCCTGGCGTTACCCAACTTAATCGCCTTGCAGCACATCCCCCTTTC
GCCAGCTGGCGTAATAGCGAAGAGGCCCGCACCGATCGCCCTTCCCAACAGTTGCGCAGCCTGAATGGCG
AATGGG
[124 nt withheld, positions 3367-3490]
C
[91 nt withheld, positions 3492-3582]
A
[49 nt withheld, positions 3584-3632]
CCTTTGACGTTGGAGTCCACGTTCTTT
[37 nt withheld, positions 3660-3696]
ACCCTATCTCGGTCTATTCTTTTGATTTATAAGGGATTTTGCCGATTTCGGCCTATTGGTTAAAAAATGA
GCTGATTTAACAAAAATTTAACGCGAATTTTAACAAAATATTAACGCTTACAATTTAGGTGGCACTTTTC
GGGGAAATGTGCGCGGAACCCCTATTTGTTTATTTTTCTAAATACATTCAAATATGTATCCGCTCATGAG
ACAATAACCCTGATAAATGCTTCAATAATATTGAAAAAGGAAGAGTATGAGTATTCAACATTTCCGTGTC
GCCCTTATTCCCTTTTTTGCGGCATTTTGCCTTCCTGTTTTTGCTCACCCAGAAACGCTGGTGAAAGTAA
AAGATGCTGAAGATCAGTTGGGTGCACGAGTGGGTTACATCGAACTGGATCTCAACAGCGGTAAGATCCT
TGAGAGTTTTCGCCCCGAAGAACGTTTTCCAATGATGAGCACTTTTAAAGTTCTGCTATGTGGCGCGGTA
TTATCCCGTATTGACGCCGGGCAAGAGCAACTCGGTCGCCGCATACACTATTCTCAGAATGACTTGGTTG
AGTACTCACCAGTCACAGAAAAGCATCTTACGGATGGCATGACAGTAAGAGAATTATGCAGTGCTGCCAT
AACCATGAGTGATAACACTGCGGCCAACTTACTTCTGACAACGATCGGAGGACCGAAGGAGCTAACCGCT
TTTTTGCACAACATGGGGGATCATGTAACTCGCCTTGATCGTTGGGAACCGGAGCTGAATGAAGCCATAC
CAAACGACGAGCGTGACACCACGATGCCTGTAGCAATGGCAACAACGTTGCGCAAACTATTAACTGGCGA
ACTACTTACTCTAGCTTCCCGGCAACAATTAATAGACTGGATGGAGGCGGATAAAGTTGCAGGACCACTT
CTGCGCTCGGCCCTTCCGGCTGGCTGGTTTATTGCTGATAAATCTGGAGCCGGTGAGCGTGGGTCTCGCG
GTATCATTGCAGCACTGGGGCCAGATGGTAAGCCCTCCCGTATCGTAGTTATCTACACGACGGGGAGTCA
GGCAACTATGGATGAACGAAATAGACAGATCGCTGAGATAGGTGCCTCACTGATTAAGCATTGGTAACTG
TCAGACCAAGTTTACTCATATATACTTTAGATTGATTTAAAACTTCATTTTTAATTTAAAAGGATCTAGG
TGAAGATCCTTTTTGATAATCTCATGACCAAAATCCCTTAACGTGAGTTTTCGTTCCACTGAGCGTCAGA
CCCCGTAGAAAAGATCAAAGGATCTTCTTGAGATCCTTTTTTTCTGCGCGTAATCTGCTGCTTGCAAACA
AAAAAACCACCGCTACCAGCGGTGGTTTGTTTGCCGGATCAAGAGCTACCAACTCTTTTTCCGAAGGTAA
CTGGCTTCAGCAGAGCGCAGATACCAAATACTGTTCTTCTAGTGTAGCCGTAGTTAGGCCACCACTTCAA
GAACTCTGTAGCACCGCCTACATACCTCGCTCTGCTAATCCTGTTACCAGTGGCTGCTGCCAGTGGCGAT
AAGTCGTGTCTTACCGGGTTGGACTCAAGACGATAGTTACCGGATAAGGCGCAGCGGTCGGGCTGAACGG
GGGGTTCGTGCACACAGCCCAGCTTGGAGCGAACGACCTACACCGAACTGAGATACCTACAGCGTGAGCT
ATGAGAAAGCGCCACGCTTCCCGAAGGGAGAAAGGCGGACAGGTATCCGGTAAGCGGCAGGGTCGGAACA
GGAGAGCGCACGAGGGAGCTTCCAGGGGGAAACGCCTGGTATCTTTATAGTCCTGTCGGGTTTCGCCACC
TCTGACTTGAGCGTCGATTTTTGTGATGCTCGTCAGGGGGGCGGAGCCTATGGAAAAACGCCAGCAACGC
GGCCTTTTTACGGTTCCTGGCCTTTTGCTGGCCTTTTGCTCACATGTTCTTTCCTGCGTTATCCCCTGAT
TCTGTGGATAACCGTATTACCGCCTTTGAGTGAGCTGATACCGCTCGCCGCAGCCGAACGACCGAGCGCA
GCGAGTCAGTGAGCGAGGAAGCGGAAGAGCGCCCAATACGCAAACCGCCTCTCCCCGCGCGTTGGCCGAT
TCATTAATGCAGCTGGCACGACAGGTTTCCCGACTGGAAAGCGGGCAGTGAGCGCAACGCAATTAATGTG
AGTTAGCTCACTCATTAGGCACCCCAGGCTTTACACTTTATGCTTCCGGCTCGTATGTTGTGTGGAATTG
TGAGCGGATAACAATTTCACACAGGAAACAGCTATGACCATGATTACGCCAAGCGCGCAATTAACCCTCA
CTAAAGGGAACAAAAGCTGGAGCTGCAAGCTTAATGTAGTCTTATGCAATACTCTTGTAGTCTTGCAACA
TGGTAACGATGAGTTAGCAACATGCCTTACAAGGAGAGAAAAAGCACCGTGCATGCCGATTGGTGGAAGT
AAGGTGGTACGATCGTGCCTTATTAGGAAGGCAACAGACGGGTCTGACATGGATTGGACGAACCACTGAA
TTGCCGCATTGCAGAGATATTGTATTTAAGTGCCTAGCTCGATACATAAACGGGTCTCTCTGGTTAGACC
AGATCTGAGCCTGGGAGCTCTCTGGCTAACTAGGGAACCCACTGCTTAAGCCTCAATAAAGCTTGCCTTG
AGTGCTTCAAGTAGTGTGTGCCCGTCTGTTGTGTGACTCTGGTAACTAGAGATCCCTCAGACCCTTTTAG
TCAGTGTGGAAAATCTCTAGCAGTGGCGCCCGAACAGGGACTTGAAAGCGAAAGGGAAACCAGAGGAGCT
CTCTCGACGCAGGACTCGGCTTGCTGAAGCGCGCACGGCAAGAGGCGAGGGGCGGCGACTGGTGAGTACG
CCAAAAATTTTGACTAGCGGAGGCTAGAAGGAGAGAGATGGGTGCGAGAGCGTCAGTATTAAGCGGGGGA
GAATTAGATCGCGATGGGAAAAAATTCGGTTAAGGCCAGGGGGAAAGAAAAAATATAAATTAAAACATAT
AGTATGGGCAAGCAGGGAGCTAGAACGATTCGCAGTTAATCCTGGCCTGTTAGAAACATCAGAAGGCTGT
AGACAAATACTGGGACAGCTACAACCATCCCTTCAGACAGGATCAGAAGAACTTAGATCATTATATAATA
CAGTAGCAACCCTCTATTGTGTGCATCAAAGGATAGAGATAAAAGACACCAAGGAAGCTTTAGACAAGAT
AGAGGAAGAGCAAAACAAAAGTAAGACCACCGCACAGCAAGCGGCCGCTGATCTTCAGACCTGGAGGAGG
AGATATGAGGGACAATTGGAGAAGTGAATTATATAAATATAAAGTAGTAAAAATTGAACCATTAGGAGTA
GCACCCACCAAGGCAAAGAGAAGAGTGGTGCAGAGAGAAAAAAGAGCAGTGGGAATAGGAGCTTTGTTCC
TTGGGTTCTTGGGAGCAGCAGGAAGCACTATGGGCGCAGCGTCAATGACGCTGACGGTACAGGCCAGACA
ATTATTGTCTGGTATAGTGCAGCAGCAGAACAATTTGCTGAGGGCTATTGAGGCGCAACAGCATCTGTTG
CAACTCACAGTCTGGGGCATCAAGCAGCTCCAGGCAAGAATCCTGGCTGTGGAAAGATACCTAAAGGATC
AACAGCTCCTGGGGATTTGGGGTTGCTCTGGAAAACTCATTTGCACCACTGCTGTGCCTTGGAATGCTAG
TTGGAGTAATAAATCTCTGGAACAGATTTGGAATCACACGACCTGGATGGAGTGGGACAGAGAAATTAAC
AATTACACAAGCTTAATACACTCCTTAATTGAAGAATCGCAAAACCAGCAAGAAAAGAATGAACAAGAAT
TATTGGAATTAGATAAATGGGCAAGTTTGTGGAATTGGTTTAACATAACAAATTGGCTGTGGTATATAAA
ATTATTCATAATGATAGTAGGAGGCTTGGTAGGTTTAAGAATAGTTTTTGCTGTACTTTCTATAGTGAAT
AGAGTTAGGCAGGGATATTCACCATTATCGTTTCAGACCCACCTCCCAACCCCGAGGGGACCCAGAGAGG
GCCTATTTCCCATGATTCCTTCATATTTGCATATACGATACAAGGCTGTTAGAGAGATAATTAGAATTAA
TTTGACTGTAAACACAAAGATATTAGTACAAAATACGTGACGTAGAAAGTAATAATTTCTTGGGTAGTTT
GCAGTTTTAAAATTATGTTTTAAAATGGACTATCATATGCTTACCGTAACTTGAAAGTATTTCGATTTCT
TGGCTTTATATATCTTGTGGAAAGGACGAAACACCGGGCTTCGGCACGGTCTACGCGTTTTAGAGCTAGA
AATAGCAAGTTAAAATAAGGCTAGTCCGTTATCAACTTGAAAAAGTGGCACCGAGTCGGTGCTTTTTTAA
GCTTGGCGTAACTAGATCTTGAGACAAATGGCAGTATTCATCCACAATTTTAAAAGAAAAGGGGGGATTG
GGGGGTACAGTGCAGGGGAAAGAATAGTAGACATAATAGCAACAGACATACAAACTAAAGAATTACAAAA
ACAAATTACAAAAATTCAAAATTTTCGGGTTTATTACAGGGACAGCAGAGATCCACTTTGGCGCCGGCTC
GAGGGGG
Features (pLannotate 1.2.2; 29 found; start..end, strand, type, name):
     14..80      +  CDS            small t antigen (fragment): SV40 (simian virus 40) small t antigen
    106..317     +  promoter       EF-1α core promoter: core promoter for human elongation factor EF-1α
    318..1256    +  intron         EF-1α intron A: intron upstream of the start codon of human EF-1α
   1278..1877    +  CDS            PuroR (fragment): puromycin N-acetyltransferase; pac from Streptomyces; confers resistance to puromycin
   1893..2481    +  misc_feature   WPRE: woodchuck hepatitis virus posttranscriptional regulatory element
   2532..2551    +  misc_feature   cPPT/CTS (fragment): central polypurine tract and central termination sequence of HIV-1
   2553..2786    +  LTR            3' LTR (ΔU3): self-inactivating 3' long terminal repeat (LTR) from HIV-1
   2864..2985    +  polyA_signal   SV40 poly(A) signal: SV40 polyadenylation signal
   3025..3160    +  rep_origin     SV40 ori: SV40 origin of replication
   3181..3199    -  promoter       T7 promoter: promoter for bacteriophage T7 RNA polymerase
   3207..3362    +  CDS            lacZα (fragment): LacZα fragment of β-galactosidase; lacZ fragment
   3367..3795    +  rep_origin     f1 ori (sequence partly withheld): f1 bacteriophage origin of replication; arrow indicates direction of (+) strand synthesis
   3848..3952    +  promoter       AmpR promoter: bla
   3953..4813    +  CDS            AmpR: β-lactamase; bla; confers resistance to ampicillin, carbenicillin, and related antibiotics
   4984..5572    +  rep_origin     ori: high-copy-number ColE1/pMB1/pBR322/pUC origin of replication
   5755..5847    +  CDS            lacI (fragment): lac repressor; lacI; The lac repressor binds to the lac operator to inhibit transcription in E. coli. This inhibition can be relieved by adding lactose or isopropyl-β-D-thiogalactopyranoside (IPTG).
   5860..5881    +  protein_bind   CAP binding site: CAP binding activates transcription in the presence of cAMP. E. coli catabolite activator protein
   5896..5926    +  promoter       lac promoter: promoter for the E. coli lac operon
   5934..5950    +  protein_bind   lac operator: The lac repressor binds to the lac operator to inhibit transcription in E. coli. This inhibition can be relieved by adding lactose or isopropyl-β-D-thiogalactopyranoside (IPTG). lac repressor encoded by lacI
   5995..6013    +  promoter       T3 promoter: promoter for bacteriophage T3 RNA polymerase
   6041..6267    +  promoter       RSV promoter: Rous sarcoma virus enhancer/promoter
   6268..6448    +  LTR            5' LTR (truncated): truncated 5' long terminal repeat (LTR) from HIV-1
   6495..6620    +  misc_feature   HIV-1 Ψ: packaging signal of human immunodeficiency virus type 1
   6604..6967    +  CDS            HIV-1 gag (fragment): gag protein from human immunodeficiency virus 1; gag
   7113..7346    +  misc_feature   RRE: The Rev response element (RRE) of HIV-1 allows for Rev-dependent mRNA export from the nucleus to the cytoplasm.
   7723..7749    +  CDS            Rev (fragment): human immunodeficiency virus 1 (HIV-1) Rev protein; rev; enhances nuclear export of unspliced and incompletely spliced viral mRNAs
   7753..7993    +  promoter       U6 promoter: RNA polymerase III promoter for human U6 snRNA
   8023..8098    +  misc_RNA       gRNA scaffold: guide RNA scaffold for the Streptococcus pyogenes CRISPR/Cas9 system
   8154..8271    +  misc_feature   cPPT/CTS: central polypurine tract and central termination sequence of HIV-1
