[The description below was written by a language model from this plasmid's Addgene catalogue record and pLannotate feature annotations shown in this document.]
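Description:
PIM3 gRNA (BRDN0001149344) is a third-generation lentiviral CRISPR guide plasmid built on the lentiGuide-Puro backbone, carrying a single guide RNA directed against human PIM3 (designed against the NM_001001852.3 reference transcript). In bacteria it is maintained as a high-copy plasmid through a ColE1/pUC-type origin and selected with ampicillin via the β-lactamase gene. The backbone also carries an f1 origin, an SV40 origin and poly(A) signal, and remnants of lac, T3 and T7 cloning-vector elements.

The transfer cassette is driven by an RSV promoter fused to a truncated HIV-1 5' LTR, which makes genomic RNA production Tat-independent. This is followed by the Ψ packaging signal with a partial gag sequence, the Rev response element for Rev-dependent nuclear export, and a cPPT/CTS. The cassette ends in a ΔU3 self-inactivating 3' LTR. Between the LTRs sit two expression units. A human U6 RNA polymerase III promoter transcribes the PIM3-targeting spacer joined to the Streptococcus pyogenes Cas9 guide scaffold. An EF-1α promoter with its intron A drives puromycin N-acetyltransferase, so transduced mammalian cells can be selected with puromycin. A WPRE downstream enhances transcript stability and expression.

The plasmid does not encode Cas9, so it is meant to be used together with a separate Cas9 vector such as lentiCas9-Blast or in cells that already express Cas9. It corresponds to one guide from a human kinome gRNA collection designed under optimized sgRNA rules, and it is suited to knockout of the PIM3 kinase gene by lentiviral delivery.
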