Addgene plasmid #75871: PIM3 gRNA (BRDN0001149344)
Purpose: 3rd generation lentiviral gRNA plasmid targeting human PIM3
Depositing lab: John Doench & David Root. Depositing organization: Broad Institute. Publication: Optimized sgRNA design to maximize activity and minimize off-target effects of CRISPR-Cas9. Doench JG, Fusi N, Sullender M, Hegde M, Vaimberg EW, Donovan KF, Smith I, Tothova Z, Wilen C, Orchard R, Virgin HW, Listgarten J, Root DE. Nat Biotechnol. 2016 Jan 18. doi: 10.1038/nbt.3437. PubMed 26780180.
Backbone
  Vector backbone: lentiGuide-Puro
  Backbone manufacturer: Zhang Lab (Addgene plasmid # 52963)
  Vector type: Mammalian Expression, Lentiviral, CRISPR
  Selectable markers: Puromycin
Growth in bacteria
  Bacterial resistance: Ampicillin, 100 μg/mL
  Growth temperature: 37°C
  Growth strain: DH5alpha
  Copy number: High Copy
Gene/Insert
  Gene/Insert name: PIM3 (alt names: PIM3; NM_001001852.3)
  gRNA/shRNA sequence: GGCTTCGGCACGGTCTACGC
  Species: H. sapiens (human)
  Entrez Gene: PIM3 (a.k.a. pim-3)
  Promoter: hU6
  Cloning method: Unknown
  Sequencing primers: 5′ U6-F; 3′ pS2-R
Terms and licenses: Academic/Nonprofit Terms; Industry Terms: Not Available to Industry
Depositor comments: The gRNA was designed to target the following Genbank reference sequence(s): NM_001001852.3. Note that this plasmid does NOT contain Cas9. It should be used in conjunction with lentiCas9-Blast (Addgene #52962) or otherwise with cell lines already expressing Cas9. Browse the full kinome gRNA library at http://www.addgene.org/pooled-library/broadgpp-human-kinome/ or visit http://www.broadinstitute.org/rnai/public/ for detailed protocols and information.
How to cite: PIM3 gRNA (BRDN0001149344) was a gift from John Doench & David Root (Addgene plasmid # 75871 ; http://n2t.net/addgene:75871 ; RRID:Addgene_75871)
