>Addgene plasmid #75871 | PIM3 gRNA (BRDN0001149344) | depositor partial sequence | sequence record 143331 | Target Sequence
GGCTTCGGCACGGTCTACGC
