>Addgene plasmid #75871 | PIM3 gRNA (BRDN0001149344) | addgene partial sequence | sequence record 184729 | hU6-F
CGTAGAAAGTAATAATTTCTTGGGTAGTTTGCAGTTTTAAAATTATGTTTTAAAATGGACTATCATATGC
TTACCGTAACTTGAAAGTATTTCGATTTCTTGGCTTTATATATCTTGTGGAAAGGACGAAACACCGGGCT
TCGGCACGGTCTACGCGTTTTAGAGCTAGAAATAGCAAGTTAAAATAAGGCTAGTCCGTTATCAACTTGA
AAAAGTGGCACCGAGTCGGTGCTTTTTTAAGCTTGGCGTAACTAGATCTTGAGACAAATGGCAGTATTCA
TCCACAATTTTAAAAGAAAAGGGGGGATTGGGGGGTACAGTGCAGGGGAAAGAATAGTAGACATAATAGC
AACAGACATACAAACTAAAGAATTACAAAAACAAATTACAAAAATTCAAAATTTTCGGGTTTATTACAGG
GACAGCAGAGATCCACTTTGGCGCCGGCTCGAGGGGGCCCGGGTGCAAAGATGGATAAAGTTTTAAACAG
AGAGGAATCTTTGCAGCTAATGGACCTTCTAGGTCTTGAAAGGAGTGGGAATTGGCTCCGGTGCCCGTCA
GTGGGCAGAG
